Addgene plasmid #36730: TAL2297
Depositing lab: Keith Joung. Depositing organization: Massachusetts General Hospital. Publication: FLASH assembly of TALENs for high-throughput genome editing. Reyon D, Tsai SQ, Khayter C, Foden JA, Sander JD, Joung JK. Nat Biotechnol. 2012 Apr 8. doi: 10.1038/nbt.2170. PubMed 22484455.
Backbone
  Vector backbone: JDS74
  Backbone manufacturer: Joung lab (Addgene Plasmid # 32288)
  Backbone size w/o insert (bp): 6447
  Vector type: Mammalian, T7 for in vitro mRNA synthesis
Growth in bacteria
  Bacterial resistance: Ampicillin, 100 μg/mL
  Growth temperature: 37°C
  Growth strain: XL1 Blue
  Copy number: High Copy
Gene/Insert
  Gene/Insert name: BAX-TALEN_Right (alt name: BAX)
  Species: H. sapiens (human)
  Insert size (bp): 1640
  Entrez Gene: BAX (a.k.a. BCL2L4)
  Promoter: CMV
  Tag / fusion protein: 3X Flag (N terminal on backbone); WT FOKI (C terminal on backbone)
  Cloning method: Restriction Enzyme; 5′ cloning site BsmBI (destroyed during cloning); 3′ cloning site BsmBI (destroyed during cloning)
  Sequencing primers: 5′ CMV-F; 3′ BGH-rev
Terms and licenses: Academic/Nonprofit Terms; Industry Terms: Not Available to Industry
Depositor comments: Target binding site: TGGCAGCGCCCGATCCGG It is strongly recommended that users perform a diagnostic digest to verify this plasmid prior to use. For example, a double digest of the plasmid with BamHI and KpnI should result in two bands at 2.2kb and 5.9kb.
How to cite: TAL2297 was a gift from Keith Joung (Addgene plasmid # 36730 ; http://n2t.net/addgene:36730 ; RRID:Addgene_36730)
