[The description below was written by a language model from this plasmid's Addgene catalogue record.]
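Description:
TAL2297 is a mammalian expression plasmid encoding the right-hand monomer of a TALEN pair directed against the human BAX gene (also known as BCL2L4). It is built on the JDS74 backbone, a TALEN expression vector of about 6.4 kb, into which an assembled TAL effector repeat array of roughly 1.6 kb was inserted using BsmBI sites that were destroyed during cloning. The plasmid is maintained at high copy in E. coli under ampicillin selection. The record does not list the origin of replication or any mammalian selection marker, and no feature table is provided.

The backbone supplies the sequences flanking the array, so the cloned repeats complete an open reading frame carrying an N-terminal 3X FLAG tag and a C-terminal wild-type FokI nuclease domain. Expression in mammalian cells is driven by the CMV promoter. The vector type also indicates a T7 promoter, allowing in vitro transcription of TALEN mRNA for delivery as RNA instead of plasmid. The use of a BGH reverse sequencing primer suggests a BGH polyadenylation region downstream of the coding sequence, although this is not explicitly recorded.

Because FokI cleaves as a dimer, this construct is intended to be used with a matching left BAX TALEN. When the two monomers bind their half-sites on opposite strands, the nuclease domains dimerise over the intervening spacer and create a double-strand break, which can then yield indel mutations or templated edits at the BAX locus. The FLAG tag allows detection of the expressed protein. The plasmid belongs to a collection of TALENs made by the FLASH high-throughput assembly method for genome editing.
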