>Addgene plasmid #36730 | TAL2297 | depositor partial sequence | sequence record 45923 | TAL2297 sequence 1640 bps
GAACCTGACCCCAGACCAGGTAGTCGCAATCGCGAACAATAATGGGGGAAAGCAAGCCCTGGAAACCGTG
CAAAGGTTGTTGCCGGTCCTTTGTCAAGACCACGGCCTTACACCGGAGCAAGTCGTGGCCATTGCAAATA
ATAACGGTGGCAAACAGGCTCTTGAGACGGTTCAGAGACTTCTCCCAGTTCTCTGTCAAGCCCACGGGCT
GACTCCCGATCAAGTTGTAGCGATTGCGTCGCATGACGGAGGGAAACAAGCATTGGAGACTGTCCAACGG
CTCCTTCCCGTGTTGTGTCAAGCCCACGGTTTGACGCCTGCACAAGTGGTCGCCATCGCCTCCAATATTG
GCGGTAAGCAGGCGCTGGAAACAGTACAGCGCCTGCTGCCTGTACTGTGCCAGGATCATGGACTGACCCC
AGACCAGGTAGTCGCAATCGCGAACAATAATGGGGGAAAGCAAGCCCTGGAAACCGTGCAAAGGTTGTTG
CCGGTCCTTTGTCAAGACCACGGCCTTACACCGGAGCAAGTCGTGGCCATTGCATCCCACGACGGTGGCA
AACAGGCTCTTGAGACGGTTCAGAGACTTCTCCCAGTTCTCTGTCAAGCCCACGGGCTGACTCCCGATCA
AGTTGTAGCGATTGCGAATAACAATGGAGGGAAACAAGCATTGGAGACTGTCCAACGGCTCCTTCCCGTG
TTGTGTCAAGCCCACGGTTTGACGCCTGCACAAGTGGTCGCCATCGCCAGCCATGATGGCGGTAAGCAGG
CGCTGGAAACAGTACAGCGCCTGCTGCCTGTACTGTGCCAGGATCATGGACTGACCCCAGACCAGGTAGT
CGCAATCGCGTCACATGACGGGGGAAAGCAAGCCCTGGAAACCGTGCAAAGGTTGTTGCCGGTCCTTTGT
CAAGACCACGGCCTTACACCGGAGCAAGTCGTGGCCATTGCATCCCACGACGGTGGCAAACAGGCTCTTG
AGACGGTTCAGAGACTTCTCCCAGTTCTCTGTCAAGCCCACGGGCTGACTCCCGATCAAGTTGTAGCGAT
TGCGAATAACAATGGAGGGAAACAAGCATTGGAGACTGTCCAACGGCTCCTTCCCGTGTTGTGTCAAGCC
CACGGTTTGACGCCTGCACAAGTGGTCGCCATCGCCTCCAATATTGGCGGTAAGCAGGCGCTGGAAACAG
TACAGCGCCTGCTGCCTGTACTGTGCCAGGATCATGGACTGACCCCAGACCAGGTAGTCGCAATCGCGTC
AAACGGAGGGGGAAAGCAAGCCCTGGAAACCGTGCAAAGGTTGTTGCCGGTCCTTTGTCAAGACCACGGC
CTTACACCGGAGCAAGTCGTGGCCATTGCATCCCACGACGGTGGCAAACAGGCTCTTGAGACGGTTCAGA
GACTTCTCCCAGTTCTCTGTCAAGCCCACGGGCTGACTCCCGATCAAGTTGTAGCGATTGCGTCGCATGA
CGGAGGGAAACAAGCATTGGAGACTGTCCAACGGCTCCTTCCCGTGTTGTGTCAAGCCCACGGTTTGACG
CCTGCACAAGTGGTCGCCATCGCCAACAACAACGGCGGTAAGCAGGCGCTGGAAACAGTACAGCGCCTGC
TGCCTGTACTGTGCCAGGATCATGGACTGA
