>Addgene plasmid #36730 | TAL2297 | addgene partial sequence | sequence record 48007 | CMV-F 5'-CGCAAATGGGCGGTAGGCGTG-3'
ACTAGAGAACCCACTGCTTACTGGCTTATCGAAATTAATACGACTCACTATAGGGAGACCCAAGCTGGCT
AGCACCATGGACTACAAAGACCATGACGGTGATTATAAAGATCATGACATCGATTACAAGGATGACGATG
ACAAGATGGCCCCCAAGAAGAAGAGGAAGGTGGGCATTCACCGCGGGGTACCTATGGTGGACTTGAGGAC
ACTCGGTTATTCGCAACAGCAACAGGAGAAAATCAAGCCTAAGGTCAGGAGCACCGTCGCGCAACACCAC
GAGGCGCTTGTGGGGCATGGCTTCACTCATGCGCATATTGTCGCGCTTTCACAGCACCCTGCGGCGCTTG
GGACGGTGGCTGTCAAATACCAAGATATGATTGCGGCCCTGCCCGAAGCCACGCACGAGGCAATTGTAGG
GGTCGGTAAACAGTGGTCGGGAGCGCGAGCACTTGAGGCGCTGCTGACTGTGGCGGGTGAGCTTAGGGGG
CCTCCGCTCCAGCTCGACACCGGGCAGCTGCTGAAGATCGCGAAGAGAGGGGGAGTAACAGCGGTAGAGG
CAGTGCACGCCTGGCGCAATGCGCTCACCGGGGCCCCCTTGAACCTGACCCCAGACCAGGTAGTCGCAAT
CGCGAACAATAATGGGGGAAAGCAAGCCCTGGAAACCGTGCAAAGGTTGTTGCCGGTCCTTTGTCAAGAC
CACGGCCTTACACCGGAGCAAGTCGTGGCCATTGCAAATAATAACGGTGGCAAACAGGCTCTTGAGACGG
TTCAGAGACTTCTCCCAGTTCTCTGTCAAGCCCACGGGCTGACTCCCGATCAAGTTGTAGCGATTGCGTC
GCATGACGGAGGGAAACAAGCATTGGAGACTGTCCAACGGCTCCTTCCCGTGTTGTGTCAAGCCCACGGT
TTGACGCCTGCACAAGTGGTCGCCATCGCCTC
